>Addgene plasmid #154890 | BRD4 CRISPRi plasmid | addgene full sequence | sequence record 306064 | Addgene NGS Result
CGCCCAATACGCAAACCGCCTCTCCCCGCGCGTTGGCCGATTCATTAATGCAGCTGGCACGACAGGTTTC
CCGACTGGAAAGCGGGCAGTGAGCGCAACGCAATTAATGTGAGTTAGCTCACTCATTAGGCACCCCAGGC
TTTACACTTTATGCTTCCGGCTCGTATGTTGTGTGGAATTGTGAGCGGATAACAATTTCACACAGGAAAC
AGCTATGACCATGATTACGCCAAGCGCGCAATTAACCCTCACTAAAGGGAACAAAAGCTGGAGCTGCAAG
CTTAATGTAGTCTTATGCAATACTCTTGTAGTCTTGCAACATGGTAACGATGAGTTAGCAACATGCCTTA
CAAGGAGAGAAAAAGCACCGTGCATGCCGATTGGTGGAAGTAAGGTGGTACGATCGTGCCTTATTAGGAA
GGCAACAGACGGGTCTGACATGGATTGGACGAACCACTGAATTGCCGCATTGCAGAGATATTGTATTTAA
GTGCCTAGCTCGATACATAAACGGGTCTCTCTGGTTAGACCAGATCTGAGCCTGGGAGCTCTCTGGCTAA
CTAGGGAACCCACTGCTTAAGCCTCAATAAAGCTTGCCTTGAGTGCTTCAAGTAGTGTGTGCCCGTCTGT
TGTGTGACTCTGGTAACTAGAGATCCCTCAGACCCTTTTAGTCAGTGTGGAAAATCTCTAGCAGTGGCGC
CCGAACAGGGACTTGAAAGCGAAAGGGAAACCAGAGGAGCTCTCTCGACGCAGGACTCGGCTTGCTGAAG
CGCGCACGGCAAGAGGCGAGGGGCGGCGACTGGTGAGTACGCCAAAAATTTTGACTAGCGGAGGCTAGAA
GGAGAGAGATGGGTGCGAGAGCGTCAGTATTAAGCGGGGGAGAATTAGATCGCGATGGGAAAAAATTCGG
TTAAGGCCAGGGGGAAAGAAAAAATATAAATTAAAACATATAGTATGGGCAAGCAGGGAGCTAGAACGAT
TCGCAGTTAATCCTGGCCTGTTAGAAACATCAGAAGGCTGTAGACAAATACTGGGACAGCTACAACCATC
CCTTCAGACAGGATCAGAAGAACTTAGATCATTATATAATACAGTAGCAACCCTCTATTGTGTGCATCAA
AGGATAGAGATAAAAGACACCAAGGAAGCTTTAGACAAGATAGAGGAAGAGCAAAACAAAAGTAAGACCA
CCGCACAGCAAGCGGCCGCTGATCTTCAGACCTGGAGGAGGAGATATGAGGGACAATTGGAGAAGTGAAT
TATATAAATATAAAGTAGTAAAAATTGAACCATTAGGAGTAGCACCCACCAAGGCAAAGAGAAGAGTGGT
GCAGAGAGAAAAAAGAGCAGTGGGAATAGGAGCTTTGTTCCTTGGGTTCTTGGGAGCAGCAGGAAGCACT
ATGGGCGCAGCGTCAATGACGCTGACGGTACAGGCCAGACAATTATTGTCTGGTATAGTGCAGCAGCAGA
ACAATTTGCTGAGGGCTATTGAGGCGCAACAGCATCTGTTGCAACTCACAGTCTGGGGCATCAAGCAGCT
CCAGGCAAGAATCCTGGCTGTGGAAAGATACCTAAAGGATCAACAGCTCCTGGGGATTTGGGGTTGCTCT
GGAAAACTCATTTGCACCACTGCTGTGCCTTGGAATGCTAGTTGGAGTAATAAATCTCTGGAACAGATTT
GGAATCACACGACCTGGATGGAGTGGGACAGAGAAATTAACAATTACACAAGCTTAATACACTCCTTAAT
TGAAGAATCGCAAAACCAGCAAGAAAAGAATGAACAAGAATTATTGGAATTAGATAAATGGGCAAGTTTG
TGGAATTGGTTTAACATAACAAATTGGCTGTGGTATATAAAATTATTCATAATGATAGTAGGAGGCTTGG
TAGGTTTAAGAATAGTTTTTGCTGTACTTTCTATAGTGAATAGAGTTAGGCAGGGATATTCACCATTATC
GTTTCAGACCCACCTCCCAACCCCGAGGGGACCCAGAGAGGGCCTATTTCCCATGATTCCTTCATATTTG
CATATACGATACAAGGCTGTTAGAGAGATAATTAGAATTAATTTGACTGTAAACACAAAGATATTAGTAC
AAAATACGTGACGTAGAAAGTAATAATTTCTTGGGTAGTTTGCAGTTTTAAAATTATGTTTTAAAATGGA
CTATCATATGCTTACCGTAACTTGAAAGTATTTCGATTTCTTGGCTTTATATATCTTGTGGAAAGGACGA
AACACCGGCGGCTGCCGGCGGTGCCCGGTTTAAGAGCTATGCTGGAAACAGCATAGCAAGTTTAAATAAG
GCTAGTCCGTTATCAACTTGAAAAAGTGGCACCGAGTCGGTGCTTTTTTTGAATTCTAGATCTTGAGACA
AATGGCAGTATTCATCCACAATTTTAAAAGAAAAGGGGGGATTGGGGGGTACAGTGCAGGGGAAAGAATA
GTAGACATAATAGCAACAGACATACAAACTAAAGAATTACAAAAACAAATTACAAAAATTCAAAATTTTC
GGGTTTATTACAGGGACAGCAGAGATCCACTTTGGCGCCGGCTCGAGTGGCTCCGGTGCCCGTCAGTGGG
CAGAGCGCACATCGCCCACAGTCCCCGAGAAGTTGGGGGGAGGGGTCGGCAATTGAACCGGTGCCTAGAG
AAGGTGGCGCGGGGTAAACTGGGAAAGTGATGTCGTGTACTGGCTCCGCCTTTTTCCCGAGGGTGGGGGA
GAACCGTATATAAGTGCAGTAGTCGCCGTGAACGTTCTTTTTCGCAACGGGTTTGCCGCCAGAACACAGG
TGTCGTGACGCGGGATCCGCCACCATGACCGAGTACAAGCCCACGGTGCGCCTCGCCACCCGCGACGACG
TCCCCAGGGCCGTACGCACCCTCGCCGCCGCGTTCGCCGACTACCCCGCCACGCGCCACACCGTCGATCC
GGACCGCCACATCGAGCGGGTCACCGAGCTGCAAGAACTCTTCCTCACGCGCGTCGGGCTCGACATCGGC
AAGGTGTGGGTCGCGGACGACGGCGCCGCGGTGGCGGTCTGGACCACGCCGGAGAGCGTCGAAGCGGGGG
CGGTGTTCGCCGAGATCGGCCCGCGCATGGCCGAGTTGAGCGGTTCCCGGCTGGCCGCGCAGCAACAGAT
GGAAGGCCTCCTGGCGCCGCACCGGCCCAAGGAGCCCGCGTGGTTCCTGGCCACCGTCGGAGTCTCGCCC
GACCACCAGGGCAAGGGTCTGGGCAGCGCCGTCGTGCTCCCCGGAGTGGAGGCGGCCGAGCGCGCCGGGG
TGCCCGCCTTCCTGGAGACCTCCGCGCCCCGCAACCTCCCCTTCTACGAGCGGCTCGGCTTCACCGTCAC
CGCCGACGTCGAGGTGCCCGAAGGACCGCGCACCTGGTGCATGACCCGCAAGCCCGGTGCCTGAACGCGT
TAAGTCGACAATCAACCTCTGGATTACAAAATTTGTGAAAGATTGACTGGTATTCTTAACTATGTTGCTC
CTTTTACGCTATGTGGATACGCTGCTTTAATGCCTTTGTATCATGCTATTGCTTCCCGTATGGCTTTCAT
TTTCTCCTCCTTGTATAAATCCTGGTTGCTGTCTCTTTATGAGGAGTTGTGGCCCGTTGTCAGGCAACGT
GGCGTGGTGTGCACTGTGTTTGCTGACGCAACCCCCACTGGTTGGGGCATTGCCACCACCTGTCAGCTCC
TTTCCGGGACTTTCGCTTTCCCCCTCCCTATTGCCACGGCGGAACTCATCGCCGCCTGCCTTGCCCGCTG
CTGGACAGGGGCTCGGCTGTTGGGCACTGACAATTCCGTGGTGTTGTCGGGGAAATCATCGTCCTTTCCT
TGGCTGCTCGCCTGTGTTGCCACCTGGATTCTGCGCGGGACGTCCTTCTGCTACGTCCCTTCGGCCCTCA
ATCCAGCGGACCTTCCTTCCCGCGGCCTGCTGCCGGCTCTGCGGCCTCTTCCGCGTCTTCGCCTTCGCCC
TCAGACGAGTCGGATCTCCCTTTGGGCCGCCTCCCCGCGTCGACTTTAAGACCAATGACTTACAAGGCAG
CTGTAGATCTTAGCCACTTTTTAAAAGAAAAGGGGGGACTGGAAGGGCTAATTCACTCCCAACGAAGACA
AGATCTGCTTTTTGCTTGTACTGGGTCTCTCTGGTTAGACCAGATCTGAGCCTGGGAGCTCTCTGGCTAA
CTAGGGAACCCACTGCTTAAGCCTCAATAAAGCTTGCCTTGAGTGCTTCAAGTAGTGTGTGCCCGTCTGT
TGTGTGACTCTGGTAACTAGAGATCCCTCAGACCCTTTTAGTCAGTGTGGAAAATCTCTAGCAGTACGTA
TAGTAGTTCATGTCATCTTATTATTCAGTATTTATAACTTGCAAAGAAATGAATATCAGAGAGTGAGAGG
AACTTGTTTATTGCAGCTTATAATGGTTACAAATAAAGCAATAGCATCACAAATTTCACAAATAAAGCAT
TTTTTTCACTGCATTCTAGTTGTGGTTTGTCCAAACTCATCAATGTATCTTATCATGTCTGGCTCTAGCT
ATCCCGCCCCTAACTCCGCCCATCCCGCCCCTAACTCCGCCCAGTTCCGCCCATTCTCCGCCCCATGGCT
GACTAATTTTTTTTATTTATGCAGAGGCCGAGGCCGCCTCGGCCTCTGAGCTATTCCAGAAGTAGTGAGG
AGGCTTTTTTGGAGGCCTAGGGACGTACCCAATTCGCCCTATAGTGAGTCGTATTACGCGCGCTCACTGG
CCGTCGTTTTACAACGTCGTGACTGGGAAAACCCTGGCGTTACCCAACTTAATCGCCTTGCAGCACATCC
CCCTTTCGCCAGCTGGCGTAATAGCGAAGAGGCCCGCACCGATCGCCCTTCCCAACAGTTGCGCAGCCTG
AATGGCGAATGGG
[124 nt withheld, positions 4914-5037]
C
[91 nt withheld, positions 5039-5129]
A
[49 nt withheld, positions 5131-5179]
CCTTTGACGTTGGAGTCCACGTTCTTT
[37 nt withheld, positions 5207-5243]
ACCCTATCTCGGTCTATTCTTTTGATTTATAAGGGATTTTGCCGATTTCGGCCTATTGGTTAAAAAATGA
GCTGATTTAACAAAAATTTAACGCGAATTTTAACAAAATATTAACGCTTACAATTTAGGTGGCACTTTTC
GGGGAAATGTGCGCGGAACCCCTATTTGTTTATTTTTCTAAATACATTCAAATATGTATCCGCTCATGAG
ACAATAACCCTGATAAATGCTTCAATAATATTGAAAAAGGAAGAGTATGAGTATTCAACATTTCCGTGTC
GCCCTTATTCCCTTTTTTGCGGCATTTTGCCTTCCTGTTTTTGCTCACCCAGAAACGCTGGTGAAAGTAA
AAGATGCTGAAGATCAGTTGGGTGCACGAGTGGGTTACATCGAACTGGATCTCAACAGCGGTAAGATCCT
TGAGAGTTTTCGCCCCGAAGAACGTTTTCCAATGATGAGCACTTTTAAAGTTCTGCTATGTGGCGCGGTA
TTATCCCGTATTGACGCCGGGCAAGAGCAACTCGGTCGCCGCATACACTATTCTCAGAATGACTTGGTTG
AGTACTCACCAGTCACAGAAAAGCATCTTACGGATGGCATGACAGTAAGAGAATTATGCAGTGCTGCCAT
AACCATGAGTGATAACACTGCGGCCAACTTACTTCTGACAACGATCGGAGGACCGAAGGAGCTAACCGCT
TTTTTGCACAACATGGGGGATCATGTAACTCGCCTTGATCGTTGGGAACCGGAGCTGAATGAAGCCATAC
CAAACGACGAGCGTGACACCACGATGCCTGTAGCAATGGCAACAACGTTGCGCAAACTATTAACTGGCGA
ACTACTTACTCTAGCTTCCCGGCAACAATTAATAGACTGGATGGAGGCGGATAAAGTTGCAGGACCACTT
CTGCGCTCGGCCCTTCCGGCTGGCTGGTTTATTGCTGATAAATCTGGAGCCGGTGAGCGTGGGTCTCGCG
GTATCATTGCAGCACTGGGGCCAGATGGTAAGCCCTCCCGTATCGTAGTTATCTACACGACGGGGAGTCA
GGCAACTATGGATGAACGAAATAGACAGATCGCTGAGATAGGTGCCTCACTGATTAAGCATTGGTAACTG
TCAGACCAAGTTTACTCATATATACTTTAGATTGATTTAAAACTTCATTTTTAATTTAAAAGGATCTAGG
TGAAGATCCTTTTTGATAATCTCATGACCAAAATCCCTTAACGTGAGTTTTCGTTCCACTGAGCGTCAGA
CCCCGTAGAAAAGATCAAAGGATCTTCTTGAGATCCTTTTTTTCTGCGCGTAATCTGCTGCTTGCAAACA
AAAAAACCACCGCTACCAGCGGTGGTTTGTTTGCCGGATCAAGAGCTACCAACTCTTTTTCCGAAGGTAA
CTGGCTTCAGCAGAGCGCAGATACCAAATACTGTTCTTCTAGTGTAGCCGTAGTTAGGCCACCACTTCAA
GAACTCTGTAGCACCGCCTACATACCTCGCTCTGCTAATCCTGTTACCAGTGGCTGCTGCCAGTGGCGAT
AAGTCGTGTCTTACCGGGTTGGACTCAAGACGATAGTTACCGGATAAGGCGCAGCGGTCGGGCTGAACGG
GGGGTTCGTGCACACAGCCCAGCTTGGAGCGAACGACCTACACCGAACTGAGATACCTACAGCGTGAGCT
ATGAGAAAGCGCCACGCTTCCCGAAGGGAGAAAGGCGGACAGGTATCCGGTAAGCGGCAGGGTCGGAACA
GGAGAGCGCACGAGGGAGCTTCCAGGGGGAAACGCCTGGTATCTTTATAGTCCTGTCGGGTTTCGCCACC
TCTGACTTGAGCGTCGATTTTTGTGATGCTCGTCAGGGGGGCGGAGCCTATGGAAAAACGCCAGCAACGC
GGCCTTTTTACGGTTCCTGGCCTTTTGCTGGCCTTTTGCTCACATGTTCTTTCCTGCGTTATCCCCTGAT
TCTGTGGATAACCGTATTACCGCCTTTGAGTGAGCTGATACCGCTCGCCGCAGCCGAACGACCGAGCGCA
GCGAGTCAGTGAGCGAGGAAGCGGAAGAG
Features (pLannotate 1.2.2; 27 found; start..end, strand, type, name):
    105..126     +  protein_bind   CAP binding site: CAP binding activates transcription in the presence of cAMP. E. coli catabolite activator protein
    141..171     +  promoter       lac promoter: promoter for the E. coli lac operon
    179..195     +  protein_bind   lac operator: The lac repressor binds to the lac operator to inhibit transcription in E. coli. This inhibition can be relieved by adding lactose or isopropyl-β-D-thiogalactopyranoside (IPTG). lac repressor encoded by lacI
    240..258     +  promoter       T3 promoter: promoter for bacteriophage T3 RNA polymerase
    286..512     +  promoter       RSV promoter: Rous sarcoma virus enhancer/promoter
    513..693     +  LTR            5' LTR (truncated): truncated 5' long terminal repeat (LTR) from HIV-1
    740..865     +  misc_feature   HIV-1 Ψ: packaging signal of human immunodeficiency virus type 1
    849..1212    +  CDS            HIV-1 gag (fragment): gag protein from human immunodeficiency virus 1; gag
   1358..1591    +  misc_feature   RRE: The Rev response element (RRE) of HIV-1 allows for Rev-dependent mRNA export from the nucleus to the cytoplasm.
   1968..1994    +  CDS            Rev (fragment): human immunodeficiency virus 1 (HIV-1) Rev protein; rev; enhances nuclear export of unspliced and incompletely spliced viral mRNAs
   1998..2238    +  promoter       U6 promoter: RNA polymerase III promoter for human U6 snRNA
   2286..2353    +  misc_RNA       tracrRNA (fragment): trans-activating CRISPR RNA for the Streptococcus pyogenes CRISPR/Cas9 system
   2402..2519    +  misc_feature   cPPT/CTS: central polypurine tract and central termination sequence of HIV-1
   2588..2799    +  promoter       EF-1α core promoter: core promoter for human elongation factor EF-1α
   2825..3424    +  CDS            PuroR (fragment): puromycin N-acetyltransferase; pac from Streptomyces; confers resistance to puromycin
   3440..4028    +  misc_feature   WPRE: woodchuck hepatitis virus posttranscriptional regulatory element
   4079..4098    +  misc_feature   cPPT/CTS (fragment): central polypurine tract and central termination sequence of HIV-1
   4100..4333    +  LTR            3' LTR (ΔU3): self-inactivating 3' long terminal repeat (LTR) from HIV-1
   4411..4532    +  polyA_signal   SV40 poly(A) signal: SV40 polyadenylation signal
   4572..4707    +  rep_origin     SV40 ori: SV40 origin of replication
   4728..4746    -  promoter       T7 promoter: promoter for bacteriophage T7 RNA polymerase
   4754..4909    +  CDS            lacZα (fragment): LacZα fragment of β-galactosidase; lacZ fragment
   4914..5342    +  rep_origin     f1 ori (sequence partly withheld): f1 bacteriophage origin of replication; arrow indicates direction of (+) strand synthesis
   5395..5499    +  promoter       AmpR promoter: bla
   5500..6360    +  CDS            AmpR: β-lactamase; bla; confers resistance to ampicillin, carbenicillin, and related antibiotics
   6531..7119    +  rep_origin     ori: high-copy-number ColE1/pMB1/pBR322/pUC origin of replication
   7302..92      +  CDS            lacI (fragment) (across the origin): lac repressor; lacI; The lac repressor binds to the lac operator to inhibit transcription in E. coli. This inhibition can be relieved by adding lactose or isopropyl-β-D-thiogalactopyranoside (IPTG).
