[The description below was written by a language model from this plasmid's Addgene catalogue record and pLannotate feature annotations shown in this document.]
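Description:
BRD4 CRISPRi plasmid is a lentiviral guide RNA expression vector built on the sgOpti backbone, carrying a single gRNA directed against human BRD4 that was inserted by Gibson cloning. It is a 7.3 kb plasmid propagated in E. coli through a high-copy ColE1/pUC-type origin with ampicillin selection (AmpR). The backbone also carries an f1 origin and remnants of lac regulatory and lacZα sequences. The recommended host is a recombination-deficient strain, which is typical for plasmids containing repeated LTRs.

The viral portion follows a third-generation, self-inactivating design. An RSV promoter drives a truncated HIV-1 5' LTR, followed by the Ψ packaging signal with a gag fragment, the Rev response element for Rev-dependent export of the genomic RNA, a cPPT/CTS element, WPRE to boost transcript levels, and a ΔU3 3' LTR. An SV40 poly(A) signal and SV40 origin lie downstream. Between the LTRs are two expression units. A human U6 RNA polymerase III promoter transcribes the BRD4 spacer fused to a Streptococcus pyogenes Cas9 guide scaffold, which the annotation detects as a partial tracrRNA match. An EF-1α core promoter drives puromycin N-acetyltransferase, allowing selection of transduced mammalian cells.

The plasmid encodes no Cas9 or dCas9 protein, so the CRISPR interference effector (typically a dCas9-repressor fusion) must be supplied separately in the target cells. The construct is intended for packaging into lentivirus and stable delivery of the guide to human cells to repress BRD4 transcription. It was deposited in connection with work on self-reporting transposons for single-cell readout of gene expression and transcription factor binding.
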