Addgene plasmid #154890: BRD4 CRISPRi plasmid
Purpose: Human BRD4 CRISPRi gRNA
Depositing lab: Joseph Dougherty & Rob Mitra. Depositing organization: Washington University in Saint Louis. Publication: Self-Reporting Transposons Enable Simultaneous Readout of Gene Expression and Transcription Factor Binding in Single Cells. Moudgil A, Wilkinson MN, Chen X, He J, Cammack AJ, Vasek MJ, Lagunas T Jr, Qi Z, Lalli MA, Guo C, Morris SA, Dougherty JD, Mitra RD. Cell. 2020 Aug 20;182(4):992-1008.e21. doi: 10.1016/j.cell.2020.06.037. Epub 2020 Jul 24. PubMed 32710817.
Backbone
  Vector backbone: sgOpti
  Vector type: Lentiviral, CRISPR
  Selectable markers: Puromycin
Growth in bacteria
  Bacterial resistance: Ampicillin, 100 μg/mL
  Growth temperature: 37°C
  Growth strain: NEB Stable
  Copy number: High Copy
Gene/Insert
  Gene/Insert name: BRD4-targeting gRNA
  gRNA/shRNA sequence: GCGGCTGCCGGCGGTGCCCG
  Species: H. sapiens (human)
  Cloning method: Gibson Cloning
Terms and licenses: Academic/Nonprofit Terms; Industry Terms: Not Available to Industry
Depositor comments: Mitra Lab accession number: pRM1889
How to cite: BRD4 CRISPRi plasmid was a gift from Joseph Dougherty & Rob Mitra (Addgene plasmid # 154890 ; http://n2t.net/addgene:154890 ; RRID:Addgene_154890)
